>Addgene plasmid #204597 | pACS141 | addgene full sequence | sequence record 419066 | Addgene NGS Result
AATGTAGTCTTATGCAATACTCTTGTAGTCTTGCAACATGGTAACGATGAGTTAGCAACATGCCTTACAA
GGAGAGAAAAAGCACCGTGCATGCCGATTGGTGGAAGTAAGGTGGTACGATCGTGCCTTATTAGGAAGGC
AACAGACGGGTCTGACATGGATTGGACGAACCACTGAATTGCCGCATTGCAGAGATATTGTATTTAAGTG
CCTAGCTCGATACATAAACGGGTCTCTCTGGTTAGACCAGATCTGAGCCTGGGAGCTCTCTGGCTAACTA
GGGAACCCACTGCTTAAGCCTCAATAAAGCTTGCCTTGAGTGCTTCAAGTAGTGTGTGCCCGTCTGTTGT
GTGACTCTGGTAACTAGAGATCCCTCAGACCCTTTTAGTCAGTGTGGAAAATCTCTAGCAGTGGCGCCCG
AACAGGGACTTGAAAGCGAAAGGGAAACCAGAGGAGCTCTCTCGACGCAGGACTCGGCTTGCTGAAGCGC
GCACGGCAAGAGGCGAGGGGCGGCGACTGGTGAGTACGCCAAAAATTTTGACTAGCGGAGGCTAGAAGGA
GAGAGATGGGTGCGAGAGCGTCAGTATTAAGCGGGGGAGAATTAGATCGCGATGGGAAAAAATTCGGTTA
AGGCCAGGGGGAAAGAAAAAATATAAATTAAAACATATAGTATGGGCAAGCAGGGAGCTAGAACGATTCG
CAGTTAATCCTGGCCTGTTAGAAACATCAGAAGGCTGTAGACAAATACTGGGACAGCTACAACCATCCCT
TCAGACAGGATCAGAAGAACTTAGATCATTATATAATACAGTAGCAACCCTCTATTGTGTGCATCAAAGG
ATAGAGATAAAAGACACCAAGGAAGCTTTAGACAAGATAGAGGAAGAGCAAAACAAAAGTAAGACCACCG
CACAGCAAGCGGCCGCTGATCTTCAGACCTGGAGGAGGAGATATGAGGGACAATTGGAGAAGTGAATTAT
ATAAATATAAAGTAGTAAAAATTGAACCATTAGGAGTAGCACCCACCAAGGCAAAGAGAAGAGTGGTGCA
GAGAGAAAAAAGAGCAGTGGGAATAGGAGCTTTGTTCCTTGGGTTCTTGGGAGCAGCAGGAAGCACTATG
GGCGCAGCGTCAATGACGCTGACGGTACAGGCCAGACAATTATTGTCTGGTATAGTGCAGCAGCAGAACA
ATTTGCTGAGGGCTATTGAGGCGCAACAGCATCTGTTGCAACTCACAGTCTGGGGCATCAAGCAGCTCCA
GGCAAGAATCCTGGCTGTGGAAAGATACCTAAAGGATCAACAGCTCCTGGGGATTTGGGGTTGCTCTGGA
AAACTCATTTGCACCACTGCTGTGCCTTGGAATGCTAGTTGGAGTAATAAATCTCTGGAACAGATTTGGA
ATCACACGACCTGGATGGAGTGGGACAGAGAAATTAACAATTACACAAGCTTAATACACTCCTTAATTGA
AGAATCGCAAAACCAGCAAGAAAAGAATGAACAAGAATTATTGGAATTAGATAAATGGGCAAGTTTGTGG
AATTGGTTTAACATAACAAATTGGCTGTGGTATATAAAATTATTCATAATGATAGTAGGAGGCTTGGTAG
GTTTAAGAATAGTTTTTGCTGTACTTTCTATAGTGAATAGAGTTAGGCAGGGATATTCACCATTATCGTT
TCAGACCCACCTCCCAACCCCGAGGGGACCCGACAGGCCCGAAGGAATAGAAGAAGAAGGTGGAGAGAGA
GACAGAGACAGATCCATTCGATTAGTGAACGGATCTCGACGGTATCGGTTAACTTTTAAAAGAAAAGGGG
GGATTGGGGGGTACAGTGCAGGGGAAAGAATAGTAGACATAATAGCAACAGACATACAAACTAAAGAATT
ACAAAAACAAATTACAAAAATTCAAAATTTTATCGATAAGCTTGGGAGTTCCGCGTTACATAACTTACGG
TAAATGGCCCGCCTGGCTGACCGCCCAACGACCCCCGCCCATTGACGTCAATAATGACGTATGTTCCCAT
AGTAACGCCAATAGGGACTTTCCATTGACGTCAATGGGTGGAGTATTTACGGTAAACTGCCCACTTGGCA
GTACATCAAGTGTATCATATGCCAAGTACGCCCCCTATTGACGTCAATGACGGTAAATGGCCCGCCTGGC
ATTATGCCCAGTACATGACCTTATGGGACTTTCCTACTTGGCAGTACATCTACGTATTAGTCATCGCTAT
TACCATGGTGATGCGGTTTTGGCAGTACATCAATGGGCGTGGATAGCGGTTTGACTCACGGGGATTTCCA
AGTCTCCACCCCATTGACGTCAATGGGAGTTTGTTTTGGCACCAAAATCAACGGGACTTTCCAAAATGTC
GTAACAACTCCGCCCCATTGACGCAAATGGGCGGTAGGCGTGTACGGTGGGAGGTCTATATAAGCAGAGC
TCGTTTAGTGAACCGTCAGATCGCCTGGAGACGCCATCCACGCTGTTTTGACCTCCATAGAAGACACCGA
CTCTAGAGGATCCACTAGTCCAGTGTGGTGGAATTGGCCCTT
[408 nt withheld, positions 2563-2970]
GCAAGGGCCAATTCTGCAGATATCCAGCACAGTGGCGGCCGCTCGAGTCTAGAGGGCCCGCGGTTCGAAG
GTAAGCCTATCCCTAACCCTCTCCTCGGTCTCGATTCTACGCGTACCGGTTAGTAATGATCGACAATCAA
CCTCTGGATTACAAAATTTGTGAAAGATTGACTGGTATTCTTAACTATGTTGCTCCTTTTACGCTATGTG
GATACGCTGCTTTAATGCCTTTGTATCATGCTATTGCTTCCCGTATGGCTTTCATTTTCTCCTCCTTGTA
TAAATCCTGGTTGCTGTCTCTTTATGAGGAGTTGTGGCCCGTTGTCAGGCAACGTGGCGTGGTGTGCACT
GTGTTTGCTGACGCAACCCCCACTGGTTGGGGCATTGCCACCACCTGTCAGCTCCTTTCCGGGACTTTCG
CTTTCCCCCTCCCTATTGCCACGGCGGAACTCATCGCCGCCTGCCTTGCCCGCTGCTGGACAGGGGCTCG
GCTGTTGGGCACTGACAATTCCGTGGTGTTGTCGGGGAAGCTGACGTCCTTTCCATGGCTGCTCGCCTGT
GTTGCCACCTGGATTCTGCGCGGGACGTCCTTCTGCTACGTCCCTTCGGCCCTCAATCCAGCGGACCTTC
CTTCCCGCGGCCTGCTGCCGGCTCTGCGGCCTCTTCCGCGTCTTCGCCTTCGCCCTCAGACGAGTCGGAT
CTCCCTTTGGGCCGCCTCCCCGCCTGGCGATGGTACCGGTGTGGAAAGTCCCCAGGCTCCCCAGCAGGCA
GAAGTATGCAAAGCATGCATCTCAATTAGTCAGCAACCAGGTGTGGAAAGTCCCCAGGCTCCCCAGCAGG
CAGAAGTATGCAAAGCATGCATCTCAATTAGTCAGCAACCATAGTCCCGCCCCTAACTCCGCCCATCCCG
CCCCTAACTCCGCCCAGTTCCGCCCATTCTCCGCCCCATGGCTGACTAATTTTTTTTATTTATGCAGAGG
CCGAGGCCGCCTCTGCCTCTGAGCTATTCCAGAAGTAGTGAGGAGGCTTTTTTGGAGGCCTAGGCTTTTG
CAAAAAGCTCCCGGGAGCTTGTATATCCATTTTCGGATCTGATCAGCACGTGTTGACAATTAATCATCGG
CATAGTATATCGGCATAGTATAATACGACAAGGTGAGGAACTAAACCATGGCCAAGCCTTTGTCTCAAGA
AGAATCCACCCTCATTGAAAGAGCAACGGCTACAATCAACAGCATCCCCATCTCTGAAGACTACAGCGTC
GCCAGCGCAGCTCTCTCTAGCGACGGCCGCATCTTCACTGGTGTCAATGTATATCATTTTACTGGGGGAC
CTTGTGCAGAACTCGTGGTGCTGGGCACTGCTGCTGCTGCGGCAGCTGGCAACCTGACTTGTATCGTCGC
GATCGGAAATGAGAACAGGGGCATCTTGAGCCCCTGCGGACGGTGCCGACAGGTGCTTCTCGATCTGCAT
CCTGGGATCAAAGCCATAGTGAAGGACAGTGATGGACAGCCGACGGCAGTTGGGATTCGTGAATTGCTGC
CCTCTGGTTATGTGTGGGAGGGCTAAGCACAATTCGAGCTCGGTACCTTTAAGACCAATGACTTACAAGG
CAGCTGTAGATCTTAGCCACTTTTTAAAAGAAAAGGGGGGACTGGAAGGGCTAATTCACTCCCAACGAAG
ACAAGATCTGCTTTTTGCTTGTACTGGGTCTCTCTGGTTAGACCAGATCTGAGCCTGGGAGCTCTCTGGC
TAACTAGGGAACCCACTGCTTAAGCCTCAATAAAGCTTGCCTTGAGTGCTTCAAGTAGTGTGTGCCCGTC
TGTTGTGTGACTCTGGTAACTAGAGATCCCTCAGACCCTTTTAGTCAGTGTGGAAAATCTCTAGCAGTAG
TAGTTCATGTCATCTTATTATTCAGTATTTATAACTTGCAAAGAAATGAATATCAGAGAGTGAGAGGAAC
TTGTTTATTGCAGCTTATAATGGTTACAAATAAAGCAATAGCATCACAAATTTCACAAATAAAGCATTTT
TTTCACTGCATTCTAGTTGTGGTTTGTCCAAACTCATCAATGTATCTTATCATGTCTGGCTCTAGCTATC
CCGCCCCTAACTCCGCCCATCCCGCCCCTAACTCCGCCCAGTTCCGCCCATTCTCCGCCCCATGGCTGAC
TAATTTTTTTTATTTATGCAGAGGCCGAGGCCGCCTCGGCCTCTGAGCTATTCCAGAAGTAGTGAGGAGG
CTTTTTTGGAGGCCTAGGGACGTACCCAATTCGCCCTATAGTGAGTCGTATTACGCGCGCTCACTGGCCG
TCGTTTTACAACGTCGTGACTGGGAAAACCCTGGCGTTACCCAACTTAATCGCCTTGCAGCACATCCCCC
TTTCGCCAGCTGGCGTAATAGCGAAGAGGCCCGCACCGATCGCCCTTCCCAACAGTTGCGCAGCCTGAAT
GGCGAATGGG
[124 nt withheld, positions 5431-5554]
C
[91 nt withheld, positions 5556-5646]
A
[49 nt withheld, positions 5648-5696]
CCTTTGACGTTGGAGTCCACGTTCTTT
[37 nt withheld, positions 5724-5760]
ACCCTATCTCGGTCTATTCTTTTGATTTATAAGGGATTTTGCCGATTTCGGCCTATTGGTTAAAAAATGA
GCTGATTTAACAAAAATTTAACGCGAATTTTAACAAAATATTAACGCTTACAATTTAGGTGGCACTTTTC
GGGGAAATGTGCGCGGAACCCCTATTTGTTTATTTTTCTAAATACATTCAAATATGTATCCGCTCATGAG
ACAATAACCCTGATAAATGCTTCAATAATATTGAAAAAGGAAGAGTATGAGTATTCAACATTTCCGTGTC
GCCCTTATTCCCTTTTTTGCGGCATTTTGCCTTCCTGTTTTTGCTCACCCAGAAACGCTGGTGAAAGTAA
AAGATGCTGAAGATCAGTTGGGTGCACGAGTGGGTTACATCGAACTGGATCTCAACAGCGGTAAGATCCT
TGAGAGTTTTCGCCCCGAAGAACGTTTTCCAATGATGAGCACTTTTAAAGTTCTGCTATGTGGCGCGGTA
TTATCCCGTATTGACGCCGGGCAAGAGCAACTCGGTCGCCGCATACACTATTCTCAGAATGACTTGGTTG
AGTACTCACCAGTCACAGAAAAGCATCTTACGGATGGCATGACAGTAAGAGAATTATGCAGTGCTGCCAT
AACCATGAGTGATAACACTGCGGCCAACTTACTTCTGACAACGATCGGAGGACCGAAGGAGCTAACCGCT
TTTTTGCACAACATGGGGGATCATGTAACTCGCCTTGATCGTTGGGAACCGGAGCTGAATGAAGCCATAC
CAAACGACGAGCGTGACACCACGATGCCTGTAGCAATGGCAACAACGTTGCGCAAACTATTAACTGGCGA
ACTACTTACTCTAGCTTCCCGGCAACAATTAATAGACTGGATGGAGGCGGATAAAGTTGCAGGACCACTT
CTGCGCTCGGCCCTTCCGGCTGGCTGGTTTATTGCTGATAAATCTGGAGCCGGTGAGCGTGGGTCTCGCG
GTATCATTGCAGCACTGGGGCCAGATGGTAAGCCCTCCCGTATCGTAGTTATCTACACGACGGGGAGTCA
GGCAACTATGGATGAACGAAATAGACAGATCGCTGAGATAGGTGCCTCACTGATTAAGCATTGGTAACTG
TCAGACCAAGTTTACTCATATATACTTTAGATTGATTTAAAACTTCATTTTTAATTTAAAAGGATCTAGG
TGAAGATCCTTTTTGATAATCTCATGACCAAAATCCCTTAACGTGAGTTTTCGTTCCACTGAGCGTCAGA
CCCCGTAGAAAAGATCAAAGGATCTTCTTGAGATCCTTTTTTTCTGCGCGTAATCTGCTGCTTGCAAACA
AAAAAACCACCGCTACCAGCGGTGGTTTGTTTGCCGGATCAAGAGCTACCAACTCTTTTTCCGAAGGTAA
CTGGCTTCAGCAGAGCGCAGATACCAAATACTGTTCTTCTAGTGTAGCCGTAGTTAGGCCACCACTTCAA
GAACTCTGTAGCACCGCCTACATACCTCGCTCTGCTAATCCTGTTACCAGTGGCTGCTGCCAGTGGCGAT
AAGTCGTGTCTTACCGGGTTGGACTCAAGACGATAGTTACCGGATAAGGCGCAGCGGTCGGGCTGAACGG
GGGGTTCGTGCACACAGCCCAGCTTGGAGCGAACGACCTACACCGAACTGAGATACCTACAGCGTGAGCT
ATGAGAAAGCGCCACGCTTCCCGAAGGGAGAAAGGCGGACAGGTATCCGGTAAGCGGCAGGGTCGGAACA
GGAGAGCGCACGAGGGAGCTTCCAGGGGGAAACGCCTGGTATCTTTATAGTCCTGTCGGGTTTCGCCACC
TCTGACTTGAGCGTCGATTTTTGTGATGCTCGTCAGGGGGGCGGAGCCTATGGAAAAACGCCAGCAACGC
GGCCTTTTTACGGTTCCTGGCCTTTTGCTGGCCTTTTGCTCACATGTTCTTTCCTGCGTTATCCCCTGAT
TCTGTGGATAACCGTATTACCGCCTTTGAGTGAGCTGATACCGCTCGCCGCAGCCGAACGACCGAGCGCA
GCGAGTCAGTGAGCGAGGAAGCGGAAGAGCGCCCAATACGCAAACCGCCTCTCCCCGCGCGTTGGCCGAT
TCATTAATGCAGCTGGCACGACAGGTTTCCCGACTGGAAAGCGGGCAGTGAGCGCAACGCAATTAATGTG
AGTTAGCTCACTCATTAGGCACCCCAGGCTTTACACTTTATGCTTCCGGCTCGTATGTTGTGTGGAATTG
TGAGCGGATAACAATTTCACACAGGAAACAGCTATGACCATGATTACGCCAAGCGCGCAATTAACCCTCA
CTAAAGGGAACAAAAGCTGGAGCTGCAAGCTT
Features (pLannotate 1.2.2; 30 found; start..end, strand, type, name):
      3..229     +  promoter       RSV promoter: Rous sarcoma virus enhancer/promoter
    230..410     +  LTR            5' LTR (truncated): truncated 5' long terminal repeat (LTR) from HIV-1
    457..582     +  misc_feature   HIV-1 Ψ: packaging signal of human immunodeficiency virus type 1
    566..929     +  CDS            HIV-1 gag (fragment): gag protein from human immunodeficiency virus 1; gag
   1075..1308    +  misc_feature   RRE: The Rev response element (RRE) of HIV-1 allows for Rev-dependent mRNA export from the nucleus to the cytoplasm.
   1685..1785    +  CDS            Rev (fragment): human immunodeficiency virus 1 (HIV-1) Rev protein; rev; enhances nuclear export of unspliced and incompletely spliced viral mRNAs
   1804..1921    +  misc_feature   cPPT/CTS: central polypurine tract and central termination sequence of HIV-1
   1944..2247    +  enhancer       CMV enhancer: human cytomegalovirus immediate early enhancer
   2248..2451    +  promoter       CMV promoter: human cytomegalovirus (CMV) immediate early promoter
   2563..2970    +  CDS            His3.3A (sequence withheld): H33A_DROME - Experimental evidence at protein level: Swiss-Prot protein existence level 1. Variant histone H3 which replaces conventional H3 in a wide range of nucleosomes in active genes and is specifically enriched in modifications associated with active chromatin. Constitutes the predominant form of histone H3 in non-dividing cells and is incorporated into chromatin independently of DNA synthesis. Deposited at sites of nucleosomal displacement throughout transcribed genes, suggesting that it represents an epigenetic imprint of transcriptionally active chromatin. Nucleosomes wrap and compact
   3040..3081    +  CDS            V5 tag: epitope tag from simian virus 5
   3105..3693    +  misc_feature   WPRE: woodchuck hepatitis virus posttranscriptional regulatory element
   3708..4024    +  promoter       SV40 promoter: SV40 enhancer and early promoter
   4072..4119    +  promoter       EM7 promoter: synthetic bacterial promoter&nbsp
   4138..4536    +  CDS            BSD: blasticidin S deaminase; Aspergillus terreus BSD; confers resistance to blasticidin
   4553..4621    +  CDS            nef (fragment): NEF_HV1Z2 - Experimental evidence at protein level: Swiss-Prot protein existence level 1. Extracellular Nef protein targets CD4(+) T-lymphocytes for apoptosis by interacting with CXCR4 surface receptors. From Human immunodeficiency virus type 1 group M subtype D (isolate Z2/CDC-Z34) (HIV-1).
   4623..4856    +  LTR            3' LTR (ΔU3): self-inactivating 3' long terminal repeat (LTR) from HIV-1
   4928..5049    +  polyA_signal   SV40 poly(A) signal: SV40 polyadenylation signal
   5089..5224    +  rep_origin     SV40 ori: SV40 origin of replication
   5245..5263    -  promoter       T7 promoter: promoter for bacteriophage T7 RNA polymerase
   5271..5426    +  CDS            lacZα (fragment): LacZα fragment of β-galactosidase; lacZ fragment
   5431..5859    +  rep_origin     f1 ori (sequence partly withheld): f1 bacteriophage origin of replication; arrow indicates direction of (+) strand synthesis
   5912..6016    +  promoter       AmpR promoter: bla
   6017..6877    +  CDS            AmpR: β-lactamase; bla; confers resistance to ampicillin, carbenicillin, and related antibiotics
   7048..7636    +  rep_origin     ori: high-copy-number ColE1/pMB1/pBR322/pUC origin of replication
   7819..7911    +  CDS            lacI (fragment): lac repressor; lacI; The lac repressor binds to the lac operator to inhibit transcription in E. coli. This inhibition can be relieved by adding lactose or isopropyl-β-D-thiogalactopyranoside (IPTG).
   7924..7945    +  protein_bind   CAP binding site: CAP binding activates transcription in the presence of cAMP. E. coli catabolite activator protein
   7960..7990    +  promoter       lac promoter: promoter for the E. coli lac operon
   7998..8014    +  protein_bind   lac operator: The lac repressor binds to the lac operator to inhibit transcription in E. coli. This inhibition can be relieved by adding lactose or isopropyl-β-D-thiogalactopyranoside (IPTG). lac repressor encoded by lacI
   8059..8077    +  promoter       T3 promoter: promoter for bacteriophage T3 RNA polymerase
