[The description below was written by a language model from this plasmid's Addgene catalogue record and pLannotate feature annotations shown in this document.]
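Description:
pACS141 is a lentiviral mammalian expression plasmid of about 8.1 kb, built by TOPO cloning of the human histone variant H3.3 (H3-3A) coding sequence into the Invitrogen pLenti6.3/V5-TOPO backbone. It is propagated in E. coli through a ColE1/pUC-type origin with ampicillin resistance (AmpR); the catalogue lists it as low copy even though the annotated origin is of the high-copy type. An f1 origin and remnants of a lac/T7/T3 cloning region are also present in the bacterial portion.

The transfer cassette has the layout of a third-generation, self-inactivating HIV-1 vector. An RSV promoter fused to a truncated 5' LTR drives genomic RNA production in packaging cells, followed by the Ψ packaging signal, a gag fragment, the Rev response element and the cPPT/CTS, and the cassette ends in a ΔU3 3' LTR with a downstream SV40 polyadenylation signal. Within it, the CMV enhancer/promoter drives the roughly 410 bp H3.3 open reading frame, which the record describes as fused at its C terminus to the backbone-encoded V5 epitope tag. The automated annotation labels this ORF by its match to the Drosophila His3.3A protein, which reflects the strong conservation of H3.3 rather than a different insert. A WPRE follows to enhance transcript expression. A separate SV40 promoter/EM7 promoter unit expresses blasticidin S deaminase, allowing blasticidin selection of transduced or transfected mammalian cells.

The construct serves to express V5-tagged H3.3 in mammalian cells, either transiently or stably after lentiviral transduction. It was deposited with a study of epigenetic modulators that influence nuclear size and shape.
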