Addgene plasmid #204597: pACS141
Purpose: Histone H3.3-V5
Depositing lab: Tom Misteli. Depositing organization: National Cancer Institute (NCI). Publication: Identification of epigenetic modulators as determinants of nuclear size and shape. Schibler AC, Jevtic P, Pegoraro G, Levy DL, Misteli T. Elife. 2023 May 23;12:e80653. doi: 10.7554/eLife.80653. PubMed 37219077.
Backbone
  Vector backbone: pLENTI6.3/V5 -TOPO
  Backbone manufacturer: Invitrogen
  Backbone size w/o insert (bp): 7692
  Total vector size (bp): 8101
  Vector type: Mammalian Expression
  Selectable markers: Blasticidin
Growth in bacteria
  Bacterial resistance: Ampicillin, 100 μg/mL
  Growth temperature: 37°C
  Growth strain: DH5alpha
  Copy number: Low Copy
Gene/Insert
  Gene/Insert name: human histone H3.3
  Species: H. sapiens (human)
  Insert size (bp): 410
  GenBank ID: 3020
  Entrez Gene: H3-3A (a.k.a. BRYLIB1, H3-3B, H3.3A, H3F3, H3F3A)
  Promoter: CMV
  Tag / fusion protein: human histone H3.3 - V5 (C terminal on backbone)
  Cloning method: TOPO Cloning
  Sequencing primers: 5′ CMV-F; 3′ V5-R
Terms and licenses: Academic/Nonprofit Terms; Industry Terms: Not Available to Industry
How to cite: pACS141 was a gift from Tom Misteli (Addgene plasmid # 204597 ; http://n2t.net/addgene:204597 ; RRID:Addgene_204597)
